>Addgene plasmid #79002 | Pu2-3::tag::sl1(G16C) | depositor full sequence | sequence record 147767 | Pu2-3::tag::sl1(G16C) sequence 4526 bps
CTTCCGCTTCCTCGCTCACTGACTCGCTGCGCTCGGTCGTTCGGCTGCGGCGAGCGGTATCAGCTCACTC
AAAGGCGGTAATACGGTTATCCACAGAATCAGGGGATAACGCAGGAAAGAACATGTGAGCAAAAGGCCAG
CAAAAGGCCAGGAACCGTAAAAAGGCCGCGTTGCTGGCGTTTTTCCATAGGCTCCGCCCCCCTGACGAGC
ATCACAAAAATCGACGCTCAAGTCAGAGGTGGCGAAACCCGACAGGACTATAAAGATACCAGGCGTTTCC
CCCTGGAAGCTCCCTCGTGCGCTCTCCTGTTCCGACCCTGCCGCTTACCGGATACCTGTCCGCCTTTCTC
CCTTCGGGAAGCGTGGCGCTTTCTCATAGCTCACGCTGTAGGTATCTCAGTTCGGTGTAGGTCGTTCGCT
CCAAGCTGGGCTGTGTGCACGAACCCCCCGTTCAGCCCGACCGCTGCGCCTTATCCGGTAACTATCGTCT
TGAGTCCAACCCGGTAAGACACGACTTATCGCCACTGGCAGCAGCCACTGGTAACAGGATTAGCAGAGCG
AGGTATGTAGGCGGTGCTACAGAGTTCTTGAAGTGGTGGCCTAACTACGGCTACACTAGAAGAACAGTAT
TTGGTATCTGCGCTCTGCTGAAGCCAGTTACCTTCGGAAAAAGAGTTGGTAGCTCTTGATCCGGCAAACA
AACCACCGCTGGTAGCGGTGGTTTTTTTGTTTGCAAGCAGCAGATTACGCGCAGAAAAAAAGGATCTCAA
GAAGATCCTTTGATCTTTTCTACGGGGTCTGACGCTCAGTGGAACGAAAACTCACGTTAAGGGATTTTGG
TCATGAGATTATCAAAAAGGATCTTCACCTAGATCCTTTTAAATTAAAAATGAAGTTTTAAATCAATCTA
AAGTATATATGAGTAAACTTGGTCTGACAGTTACCAATGCTTAATCAGTGAGGCACCTATCTCAGCGATC
TGTCTATTTCGTTCATCCATAGTTGCCTGACTCCCCGTCGTGTAGATAACTACGATACGGGAGGGCTTAC
CATCTGGCCCCAGTGCTGCAATGATACCGCGAGACCCACGCTCACCGGCTCCAGATTTATCAGCAATAAA
CCAGCCAGCCGGAAGGGCCGAGCGCAGAAGTGGTCCTGCAACTTTATCCGCCTCCATCCAGTCTATTAAT
TGTTGCCGGGAAGCTAGAGTAAGTAGTTCGCCAGTTAATAGTTTGCGCAACGTTGTTGCCATTGCTACAG
GCATCGTGGTGTCACGCTCGTCGTTTGGTATGGCTTCATTCAGCTCCGGTTCCCAACGATCAAGGCGAGT
TACATGATCCCCCATGTTGTGCAAAAAAGCGGTTAGCTCCTTCGGTCCTCCGATCGTTGTCAGAAGTAAG
TTGGCCGCAGTGTTATCACTCATGGTTATGGCAGCACTGCATAATTCTCTTACTGTCATGCCATCCGTAA
GATGCTTTTCTGTGACTGGTGAGTACTCAACCAAGTCATTCTGAGAATAGTGTATGCGGCGACCGAGTTG
CTCTTGCCCGGCGTCAATACGGGATAATACCGCGCCACATAGCAGAACTTTAAAAGTGCTCATCATTGGA
AAACGTTCTTCGGGGCGAAAACTCTCAAGGATCTTACCGCTGTTGAGATCCAGTTCGATGTAACCCACTC
GTGCACCCAACTGATCTTCAGCATCTTTTACTTTCACCAGCGTTTCTGGGTGAGCAAAAACAGGAAGGCA
AAATGCCGCAAAAAAGGGAATAAGGGCGACACGGAAATGTTGAATACTCATACTCTTCCTTTTTCAATTC
AGAAGAACTCGTCAAGAAGGCGATAGAAGGCGATGCGCTGCGAATCGGGAGCGGCGATACCGTAAAGCAC
GAGGAAGCGGTCAGCCCATTCGCCGCCAAGCTCTTCAGCAATATCACGGGTAGCCAACGCTATGTCCTGA
TAGCGGTCCGCCACACCCAGCCGGCCACAGTCGATGAATCCAGAAAAGCGGCCATTTTCCACCATGATAT
TCGGCAAGCAGGCATCGCCGTGGGTCACGACGAGATCCTCGCCGTCGGGCATGCGCGCCTTGAGCCTGGC
GAACAGTTCGGCTGGCGCGAGCCCCTGATGCTCTTCGTCCAGATCATCCTGATCGACAAGACCGGCTTCC
ATCCGAGTACGTGCTCGCTCGATGCGATGTTTCGCTTGGTGGTCGAATGGGCAGGTAGCCGGATCAAGCG
TATGCAGCCGCCGCATTGCATCAGCCATGATGGATACTTTCTCGGCAGGAGCAAGGTGGGATGACAGGAG
ATCCTGCCCCGGCACTTCGCCCAATAGCAGCCAGTCCCTTCCCGCTTCAGTGACAACGTCGAGCACAGCT
GCGCAAGGAACGCCCGTCGTGGCCAGCCACGATAGCCGCGCTGCCTCGTCCTGCAGTTCATTCAGGGCAC
CGGACAGGTCGGTCTTGACAAAAAGAACCGGGCGCCCCTGCGCTGACAGCCGGAACACGGCGGCATCAGA
GCAGCCGATTGTCTGTTGTGCCCAGTCATAGCCGAATAGCCTCTCCACCCAAGCGGCCGGAGAACCTGCG
TGCAATCCATCTTGTTCAATCATGCGAAACGATCCTCATCCTGTCTCTTGATCAGATCTTGATCCCCTGC
GCCATCAGATCCTTGGCGGCAAGAAAGCCATCCAGTTTACTTTGCAGGGCTTCCCAACCTTACCAGAGGG
CGCCCCAGCTGGCAATTCCGGTTCGCTTGCTGTCCATAAAACCGCCCAGTCTAGCTATCGCCATGTAAGC
CCACTGCAAGCTACCTGCTTTCTCTTTGCGCTTGCGTTTTCCCTTGTCCAGATAGCCCAGTAGCTGACAT
TCATCCGGGGTCAGCACCGTTTCTGCGGACTGGCTTTCTACGTGTTCCGCTTCCTTTAGCAGCCCTTGCG
CCCTGAATTTTGTTAAAATTCGCGTTAAATTTTTGTTAAATCAGCTCATTTTTTAACCAATAGGCCGAAA
TCGGCAAAATCCCTTATAAATCAAAAGAATAGACCGAGATAGGGT
[37 nt withheld, positions 3056-3092]
AAAGAACGTGGACTCCAACGTCAAAGG
[49 nt withheld, positions 3120-3168]
T
[91 nt withheld, positions 3170-3260]
G
[124 nt withheld, positions 3262-3385]
CCATTCGCCATTCAGGCTGCGCAACTGTTGGGAAGGGCGATCGGTGCGGGCCTCTTCGCTATTACGCCAG
CTGGCGAAAGGGGGATGTGCTGCAAGGCGATTAAGTTGGGTAACGCCAGGGTTTTCCCAGTCACGACGTT
GTAAAACGACGGCCAGTGAATTGTAATACGACTCACTATAGGGCGAATTGAAGCTGCCCTTCGCGCCCGG
GCACTAAAGGGAACAAAAGCTGGAGCTCCACCGCGGTGGCGGCCGCTCTAGAGGACTCCGGCTTCAGCAC
GACTCCAGACGACGCCAAAGAGCCCGAAAAAGTTGCAGCTAATTAATAACGTTTCCCCAACAGTTTCTCC
CCCCGATTACACGTGTAAAAATCCTATGGACTTTCGAAATTATTCACTTCACCGAGTTCTAATATTTAAT
TTATTGATTTTTCTTTGAACTTTTCATATTTTAATTAATTTATTATATAAAGATTTTTAATTAATTCAAA
GACATACCTAATTGTCTTTCTTTTCTAGGCCACGAAACAAAGAGTGCTCCACGCGCACCCACGAGTTGTC
GGTACACAGCTCCCCACTACCCCTACCCTCTCCTCCATTCAGTACACGACGCTCTTCCGATCTGGTTTAA
TTACCCAACTTTGAGGTAAACATTGAAACTGACCCAAAGAAATTTGGCGTTAGCTATAAATTTTGGAACG
TCTCCTCTCGGGGAGACAAAAATACTAAGAAATTCGAAAATCGGTTCATCCATGTTGGAGAACGGTCCAT
TCGAAAATATGTGGAGATGAGGGAGCATGGCTGTCCGTATGTGGAGATGTGGGAAGGTGATGATATTATT
GGGGAACGAATTCGATATCAAGCTTATCGATACCGTCGACCTCGAGGCCTAGGCGCGAAGGGCAGCTTGG
CGTAATCATGGTCATAGCTGTTTCCTGTGTGAAATTGTTATCCGCTCACAATTCCACACAACATACGAGC
CGGAAGCATAAAGTGTAAAGCCTGGGGTGCCTAATGAGTGAGCTAACTCACATTAATTGCGTTGCGCTCA
CTGCCCGCTTTCCAGTCGGGAAACCTGTCGTGCCAGCTGCATTAATGAATCGGCCAACGCGCGGGGAGAG
GCGGTTTGCGTATTGGGCGCT
Features (pLannotate 1.2.2; 14 found; start..end, strand, type, name):
    182..770     -  rep_origin     ori: high-copy-number ColE1/pMB1/pBR322/pUC origin of replication
    941..1801    -  CDS            AmpR: β-lactamase; bla; confers resistance to ampicillin, carbenicillin, and related antibiotics
   1802..1818    -  promoter       AmpR promoter (fragment): bla
   1822..2613    -  CDS            neo: KKA2_KLEPN - Also known as kan, nptII. Experimental evidence at protein level: Swiss-Prot protein existence level 1. Resistance to kanamycin, neomycin, paromomycin, ribostamycin, butirosin and gentamicin B. From Klebsiella pneumoniae.
   2645..2944    -  CDS            tnpA (fragment): TN5P_ECOLX - Also known as tnp. Experimental evidence at protein level: Swiss-Prot protein existence level 1. Mediates transposition of transposon Tn5 by a 'cut and paste' mechanism. First, the monomeric transposase binds the 19 bp inverted DNA repeats flanking the transposon. Then, dimerization of the DNA- bound transposase creates a synaptic DNA complex. After nicking of the first DNA strand, excision of the transposon proceeds through a series of intermediates. The transposase then mediates the insertion of the transposon at a new site by strand transfer. The activity of the wild- type tran
   2957..3385    -  rep_origin     f1 ori (sequence partly withheld): f1 bacteriophage origin of replication; arrow indicates direction of (+) strand synthesis
   3389..3546    -  CDS            lacZα (fragment): LacZα fragment of β-galactosidase; lacZ fragment
   3549..3567    +  promoter       T7 promoter: promoter for bacteriophage T7 RNA polymerase
   3618..3647    +  misc_feature   MCS (fragment): pBluescript multiple cloning site
   4233..4272    +  misc_feature   MCS (fragment): pBluescript multiple cloning site
   4330..4346    -  protein_bind   lac operator: The lac repressor binds to the lac operator to inhibit transcription in E. coli. This inhibition can be relieved by adding lactose or isopropyl-β-D-thiogalactopyranoside (IPTG). lac repressor encoded by lacI
   4354..4384    -  promoter       lac promoter: promoter for the E. coli lac operon
   4399..4420    -  protein_bind   CAP binding site: CAP binding activates transcription in the presence of cAMP. E. coli catabolite activator protein
   4433..4525    -  CDS            lacI (fragment): lac repressor; lacI; The lac repressor binds to the lac operator to inhibit transcription in E. coli. This inhibition can be relieved by adding lactose or isopropyl-β-D-thiogalactopyranoside (IPTG).
