[The description below was written by a language model from this plasmid's Addgene catalogue record and pLannotate feature annotations shown in this document.]
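Description:
Pu2-3::tag::sl1(G16C) is a worm expression plasmid built by TOPO-type blunt cloning into the pEASY Blunt Simple cloning vector. It is a small, high-copy plasmid of about 4.5 kb that is propagated in E. coli through a ColE1/pUC-type origin and selected with ampicillin through the β-lactamase gene. The backbone also carries an f1 phage origin and a neo (nptII) coding sequence next to a Tn5-derived fragment. The catalogue lists neo as a neomycin/G418 marker, but the feature table shows no eukaryotic promoter driving it. The cloning site is flanked by remnants of the lacZα/lac promoter–operator region, a T7 promoter and fragments of a pBluescript-style polylinker. These are typical cloning-vector features rather than parts of the payload.

The insert is about 700 bp and lies in the unannotated interval between the two polylinker fragments, so its internal structure is known only from the catalogue fields. It contains the C. elegans spliced-leader RNA gene sls-1.2 (SL1) with a G16C substitution, and an Illumina adapter sequence is placed at the 5′ end of the leader as a tag. The promoter is recorded as F08G2.17, and the construct name suggests this is a U2 snRNA gene promoter (u2-3), although the record does not say so explicitly.

SL1 is donated by trans-splicing to the 5′ ends of many nematode mRNAs, so an exogenous tagged SL1 marks the transcripts of the cells that express it with a sequenceable adapter. The stated purpose is expression of exogenous SL1 in multiple worm tissues. The associated work describes trans-splicing-based RNA tagging for tissue transcriptome profiling, where a broadly expressed version would complement tissue-restricted ones. Part of the plasmid was derived from an earlier construct made by another laboratory.
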