Addgene plasmid #79002: Pu2-3::tag::sl1(G16C)
Purpose: Expression of exogenous SL1 in multiple tissues of C. elegans
Depositing lab: Xiao Liu & Ge Zhan. Depositing organization: Tsinghua University. Publication: Analysis of C. elegans muscle transcriptome using trans-splicing-based RNA tagging (SRT). Ma X, Zhan G, Sleumer MC, Chen S, Liu W, Zhang MQ, Liu X. Nucleic Acids Res. 2016 Aug 23. pii: gkw734. 10.1093/nar/gkw734 PubMed 27557708.
Backbone
  Vector backbone: pEASY Blunt Simple Cloning Kit
  Backbone manufacturer: Transgen
  Backbone size w/o insert (bp): 3830
  Vector type: Worm Expression
  Selectable markers: Neomycin (select with G418)
Growth in bacteria
  Bacterial resistance: Ampicillin, 100 μg/mL
  Growth temperature: 37°C
  Growth strain: DH5alpha
  Copy number: High Copy
Gene/Insert
  Gene/Insert name: sls-1.2 (alt name: SL1)
  Species: C. elegans (nematode)
  Insert size (bp): 696
  Mutation: G16C
  GenBank ID: 6418782
  Entrez Gene: sls-1.2 (a.k.a. CELE_Y102A5D.14)
  Promoter: F08G2.17
  Tag / fusion protein: illumina-adapter (N terminal on insert)
  Cloning method: TOPO Cloning
  Sequencing primers: 5′ M13F; 3′ T3
Resource information
  A portion of this plasmid was derived from a plasmid made by: Joel H. Rothman's lab (Mol Cell Biol. 1999 Mar;19(3):1892-900)
Terms and licenses: Academic/Nonprofit Terms; Industry Terms: Not Available to Industry
How to cite: Pu2-3::tag::sl1(G16C) was a gift from Xiao Liu & Ge Zhan (Addgene plasmid # 79002 ; http://n2t.net/addgene:79002 ; RRID:Addgene_79002)
