>Addgene plasmid #79002 | Pu2-3::tag::sl1(G16C) | addgene partial sequence | sequence record 161452 | M13-F20 5'-TGTAAAACGACGGCCAGT-3'
AGCTGCCCTTCGCGCCCGGGCACTAAAGGGAACAAAAGCTGGAGCTCCACCGCGGTGGCGGCCGCTCTAG
AGGACTCCGGCTTCAGCACGACTCCAGACGACGCCAAAGAGCCCGAAAAAGTTGCAGCTAATTAATAACG
TTTCCCCAACAGTTTCTCCCCCCGATTACACGTGTAAAAATCCTATGGACTTTCGAAATTATTCACTTCA
CCGAGTTCTAATATTTAATTTATTGATTTTTCTTTGAACTTTTCATATTTTAATTAATTTATTATATAAA
GATTTTTAATTAATTCAAAGACATACCTAATTGTCTTTCTTTTCTAGGCCACGAAACAAAGAGTGCTCCA
CGCGCACCCACGAGTTGTCGGTACACAGCTCCCCACTACCCCTACCCTCTCCTCCATTCAGTACACGACG
CTCTTCCGATCTGGTTTAATTACCCAACTTTGAGGTAAACATTGAAACTGACCCAAAGAAATTTGGCGTT
AGCTATAAATTTTGGAACGTCTCCTCTCGGGGAGACAAAAATACTAAGAAATTCGAAAATCGGTTCATCC
ATGTTGGAGAACGGTCCATTCGAAAATATGTGGAGATGAGGGAGCATGGCTGTCCGTATGTGGAGATGTG
GGAAGGTGATGATATTATTGGGGAACGAATTCGATATCAAGCTTATCGATACCGTCGACCTCGAGGCCTA
GGCGCGAAGGGCAGCTTGGCGTAATCATGGTCATAGCTGTTTCCTGTGTGAAATTGTTATCCGCTCACAA
TTCCACACAACATACGAGCCG
